>Addgene plasmid #25159 | CENTG3 (3IHW) | depositor partial sequence | sequence record 11633 | Author sequence
CCGGAACTGAAAGTTGGCATCGTCGGCAACCTGTCGAGCGGCAAGTCTGCGCTGGTACATCGCTATCTGA
CCGGTACTTACGTTCAAGAGGAAAGTCCGGAGGGGGGTCGTTTCAAGAAAGAGATTGTTGTCGACGGCCA
GTCATATCTGCTGCTGATCCGTGACGAAGGTGGGCCGCCGGAACTGCAGTTCGCTGCGTGGGTGGACGCC
GTAGTTTTCGTGTTTTCCCTGGAGGACGAAATTTCGTTCCAGACAGTCTACAATTATTTTCTGCGTCTGT
GTAGCTTTCGCAACGCGTCTGAGGTTCCGATGGTACTGGTCGGGACGCAAGACGCCATCAGTGCCGCAAA
TCCGCGTGTCATTGACGATTCACGCGCGCGTAAACTGTCAACAGATCTGAAACGTTGCACGTATTACGAG
ACATGTGCTACCTACGGGCTGAACGTTGAGCGTGTGTTTCAGGACGTAGCCCAAAAAGTCGTTGCGCTGC
GTAAAAAG
