>Addgene plasmid #25159 | CENTG3 (3IHW) | addgene partial sequence | sequence record 31235 | 25159 with T7
ATTCCTCTGAATATTTTGTTTACTTTAAGAAGGAGATATACCATGCATCATCATCATCATCACAGCAGCG
GCAGAGAAAACTTGTATTTCCAGGGCCCGGAACTGAAAGTTGGCATCGTCGGCAACCTGTCGAGCGGCAA
GTCTGCGCTGGTACATCGCTATCTGACCGGTACTTACGTTCAAGAGGAAAGTCCGGAGGGGGGTCGTTTC
AAGAAAGAGATTGTTGTCGACGGCCAGTCATATCTGCTGCTGATCCGTGACGAAGGTGGGCCGCCGGAAC
TGCAGTTCGCTGCGTGGGTGGACGCCGTAGTTTTCGTGTTTTCCCTGGAGGACGAAATTTCGTTCCAGAC
AGTCTACAATTATTTTCTGCGTCTGTGTAGCTTTCGCAACGCGTCTGAGGTTCCGATGGTACTGGTCGGG
ACGCAAGACGCCATCAGTGCCGCAAATCCGCGTGTCATTGACGATTCACGCGCGCGTAAACTGTCAACAG
ATCTGAAACGTTGCACGTATTACGAGACATGTGCTACCTACGGGCTGAACGTTGAGCGTGTGTTTCAGGA
CGTAGCCCAAAAAGTCGTTGCGCTGCGTAAAAAGTGATGACGAAGCTTGCGGCCGCACTCGAGCACCACC
ACCACCACCACTGAGATCCGGCTGCTAACAAAGCCCGAAAGGAAGCTGAGTTGGCTGCTGCCACCGCTGA
GCAATAACTAGCATAACCCCTTGGGGCCTCTAAACGGGTCTTGAGGGGGTTTTTTGCTGAAAGGAGGAAC
TATATCCGGATTGGCGAATGGGACGCGCCCTGTAGCGGCGCATTAAGCGCGGCGGGTGT
