[The description below was written by a language model from this plasmid's Addgene catalogue record.]
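Description:
CENTG3 (3IHW) is a bacterial expression plasmid built on the pET28-MHL backbone, a pET28-derived vector from a structural genomics consortium with a listed size of 7325 bp without insert. It is maintained in E. coli under kanamycin selection and is recorded as low copy. No feature table accompanies the entry, so the origin of replication and the promoter are not explicitly stated. The use of T7 and T7-terminator sequencing primers is consistent with the T7 promoter/terminator expression cassette typical of pET vectors, which requires a host strain supplying T7 RNA polymerase for expression, while a standard cloning strain is used for propagation.

The insert is a 498 bp fragment of human CENTG3 (centaurin gamma 3, now designated AGAP3, also known as CRAG or MRIP-1). It encodes residues P126 to K291, which correspond to the Ras-like GTPase domain of the protein rather than the full open reading frame. The fragment was introduced by restriction enzyme cloning and carries an N-terminal His tag, which allows purification of the recombinant domain by immobilised metal affinity chromatography. The record does not say whether a protease cleavage site separates the tag from the domain.

The construct was made to produce this isolated domain in bacteria for structure determination, and it corresponds to the deposited PDB structure 3IHW. It is suited to generating soluble protein for crystallography and for biochemical or biophysical studies of the AGAP3 GTPase-like domain, but not for experiments requiring the full-length protein.
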