Addgene plasmid #25159: CENTG3 (3IHW)
Purpose: Bacterial expression for structure determination; may not be full ORF
Depositing lab: Cheryl Arrowsmith. Depositing organization: University of Toronto.
Backbone
  Vector backbone: pET28-MHL
  Backbone manufacturer: SGC
  Backbone size w/o insert (bp): 7325
  Vector type: Bacterial Expression
Growth in bacteria
  Bacterial resistance: Kanamycin, 50 μg/mL
  Growth temperature: 37°C
  Growth strain: DH5alpha
  Copy number: Low Copy
Gene/Insert
  Gene/Insert name: CENTG3:P126-K291 (alt names: PDB: 3IHW; centaurin gamma 3, RAS domain; CENTG3)
  Species: H. sapiens (human)
  Insert size (bp): 498
  Mutation: Contains P126-K291
  Entrez Gene: AGAP3 (a.k.a. AGAP-3, CENTG3, CRAG, MRIP-1, cnt-g3)
  Tag / fusion protein: His (N terminal on insert)
  Cloning method: Restriction Enzyme
  Sequencing primers: 5′ T7; 3′ T7-term
Terms and licenses: Academic/Nonprofit Terms; Industry Terms: Not Available to Industry
Depositor comments: PDB: 3IHW. http://www.thesgc.org/structures/3IHW/
How to cite: CENTG3 (3IHW) was a gift from Cheryl Arrowsmith (Addgene plasmid # 25159 ; http://n2t.net/addgene:25159 ; RRID:Addgene_25159)
